>Addgene plasmid #156785 | pD649-HAsp-HAPLN3-Fc(DAPA)-AviTag-6xHis | depositor full sequence | sequence record 302679 | Full Sequence
TTTCAATATTATTGAAGCATTTATCAGGGTTATTGTCTCATGAGCGGATACATATTTGAATGTATTTAGA
AAAATAAACAAATAGGGGTCAGTGTTACAACCAATTAACCAATTCTGAACATTATCGCGAGCCCATTTAT
ACCTGAATATGGCTCATAACACCCCTTGCTCATGACCAAAATCCCTTAACGTGAGTTACGCGCGCGTCGT
TCCACTGAGCGTCAGACCCCGTAGAAAAGATCAAAGGATCTTCTTGAGATCCTTTTTTTCTGCGCGTAAT
CTGCTGCTTGCAAACAAAAAAACCACCGCTACCAGCGGTGGTTTGTTTGCCGGATCAAGAGCTACCAACT
CTTTTTCCGAAGGTAACTGGCTTCAGCAGAGCGCAGATACCAAATACTGTTCTTCTAGTGTAGCCGTAGT
TAGCCCACCACTTCAAGAACTCTGTAGCACCGCCTACATACCTCGCTCTGCTAATCCTGTTACCAGTGGC
TGCTGCCAGTGGCGATAAGTCGTGTCTTACCGGGTTGGACTCAAGACGATAGTTACCGGATAAGGCGCAG
CGGTCGGGCTGAACGGGGGGTTCGTGCACACAGCCCAGCTTGGAGCGAACGACCTACACCGAACTGAGAT
ACCTACAGCGTGAGCTATGAGAAAGCGCCACGCTTCCCGAAGGGAGAAAGGCGGACAGGTATCCGGTAAG
CGGCAGGGTCGGAACAGGAGAGCGCACGAGGGAGCTTCCAGGGGGAAACGCCTGGTATCTTTATAGTCCT
GTCGGGTTTCGCCACCTCTGACTTGAGCGTCGATTTTTGTGATGCTCGTCAGGGGGGCGGAGCCTATGGA
AAAACGCCAGCAACGCGGCCTTTTTACGGTTCCTGGCCTTTTGCTGGCCTTTTGCTCACATGTTCTTTCC
TGCGTTATCCCCTGATTCTGTGGATAACCGTATTACCGCCTTTGAGTGAGCTGATACCGCTCGCCGCAGC
CGAACGACCGAGCGCAGCGAGTCAGTGAGCGAGGAAGCGGAAGGCGAGAGTAGGGAACTGCCAGGCATCA
AACTAAGCAGAAGGCCCCTGACGGATGGCCTTTTTGCGTTTCTACAAACTCTTTCTGTGTTGTAAAACGA
CGGCCAGTCTTAAGCTCGGGCCCCCTGGGCGGTTCTGATAACGAGTAATCGTTAATCCGCAAATAACGTA
AAAACCCGCTTCGGCGGGTTTTTTTATGGGGGGAGTTTAGGGAAAGAGCATTTGTCAGAATATTTAAGGG
CGCCTGTCACTTTGCTTGATATATGAGAATTATTTAACCTTATAAATGAGAAAAAAGCAACGCACTTTAA
ATAAGATACGTTGCTTTTTCGATTGATGAACACCTATAATTAAACTATTCATCTATTATTTATGATTTTT
TGTATATACAATATTTCTAGTTTGTTAAAGAGAATTAAGAAAATAAATCTCGAAAATAATAAAGGGAAAA
TCAGTTTTTGATATCAAAATTATACATGTCAACGATAATACAAAATATAATACAAACTATAAGATGTTAT
CAGTATTTATTATCATTTAGAATAAATTTTGTGTCGCCCTTAATTGTGAGCGGATAACAATTACGAGCTT
CATGCACAGTGGCGTTGACTCAATATTGGCCATTAGCCATATTATTCATTGGTTATATAGCATAAATCAA
TATTGGCTATTGGCCATTGCATACGTTGTATCTATATCATAATATGTACATTTATATTGGCTCATGTCCA
ATATGACCGCCATGTTGGCATTGATTATTGACTAGTTATTAATAGTAATCAATTACGGGGTCATTAGTTC
ATAGCCCATATATGGAGTTCCGCGTTACATAACTTACGGTAAATGGCCCGCCTGGCTGACCGCCCAACGA
CCCCCGCCCATTGACGTCAATAATGACGTATGTTCCCATAGTAACGCCAATAGGGACTTTCCATTGACGT
CAATGGGTGGAGTATTTACGGTAAACTGCCCACTTGGCAGTACATCAAGTGTATCATATGCCAAGTACGC
CCCCTATTGACGTCAATGACGGTAAATGGCCCGCCTGGCATTATGCCCAGTACATGACCTTATGGGACTT
TCCTACTTGGCAGTACATCTACGTATTAGTCATCGCTATTACCATGGTGATGCGGTTTTGGCAGTACATC
AATGGGCGTGGATAGCGGTTTGACTCACGGGGATTTCCAAGTCTCCACCCCATTGACGTCAATGGGAGTT
TGTTTTGGCACCAAAATCAACGGGACTTTCCAAAATGTCGTAACAACTCCGCCCCATTGACGCAAATGGG
CGGTAGGCGTGTACGGTGGGAGGTCTATATAAGCAGAGCTCGTTTAGTGAACCGTCAGATCGCCTGGAGA
CGCCATCCACGCTGTTTTGACCTCCATAGAAGACACCGGGACCGATCCAGCCTCCGCGGCCGGGAACGGT
GCATTGGAACGCGGATTCCCCGTGCCAAGAGTGACGTAAGTACCGCCTATAGAGTCTATAGGCCCACCCC
CTTGGCTTCGTTAGAACGCGGCTACAATTAATACATAACCTTATGTATCATACACATACGATTTAGGTGA
CACTATAGAATAACATCCACTTTGCCTTTCTCTCCACAGGTGTCCACTCCCAGGTCCAACTGCACCTCGG
TTCTATCGAAAACGCGCCTGCTAGCGCCACCATGAAGACCATCATTGCCCTGAGCTACATCTTCTGCCTG
GTGTTCGCTGCGGCCGCCTTGCCTTTCTACAACGGCTTCTACTACAGCAACAGCGCCAACGACCAGAACC
TCGGCAATGGCCACGGCAAGGATCTGCTGAATGGCGTGAAGCTGGTGGTGGAAACCCCTGAGGAAACCCT
GTTTACCTACCAAGGCGCCAGCGTGATCCTGCCTTGCAGATACAGATACGAGCCCGCTCTGGTGTCCCCT
CGGAGAGTTAGAGTGAAGTGGTGGAAGCTGAGCGAGAATGGCGCCCCTGAGAAAGATGTGCTGGTGGCCA
TCGGCCTGAGACACAGAAGCTTTGGCGATTACCAGGGCAGAGTGCACCTGAGACAGGACAAAGAACACGA
CGTGTCCCTGGAAATCCAGGACCTGAGACTGGAAGATTACGGCCGGTACAGATGCGAAGTGATCGACGGC
CTGGAAGATGAGTCTGGCCTGGTGGAACTGGAACTGAGAGGCGTGGTGTTCCCCTACCAGTCTCCTAACG
GCAGATACCAGTTCAACTTCCACGAGGGCCAGCAAGTGTGCGCTGAACAGGCTGCTGTGGTGGCCAGCTT
CGAGCAGCTGTTTAGAGCCTGGGAAGAGGGCCTCGATTGGTGTAATGCTGGATGGCTGCAGGACGCCACC
GTGCAGTATCCTATCATGCTGCCTAGACAGCCTTGTGGCGGACCTGGACTTGCTCCTGGCGTTAGATCTT
ACGGCCCTCGGCACAGACGGCTGCACAGATATGATGTGTTCTGCTTCGCCACCGCTCTGAAAGGCCGGGT
GTACTATCTGGAACACCCCGAGAAGCTGACCCTGACAGAAGCCAGAGAAGCCTGCCAAGAGGACGACGCC
ACAATTGCCAAAGTGGGACAGCTGTTCGCCGCCTGGAAGTTCCACGGACTGGATAGATGTGATGCCGGCT
GGCTGGCCGATGGAAGCGTTAGATATCCTGTGGTGCACCCTCATCCTAACTGCGGACCTCCAGAACCTGG
CGTGCGGAGCTTTGGATTTCCCGATCCTCAGAGCAGACTGTACGGCGTGTACTGCTACCGGCAGCATGGC
GCGCCGGGCGGCGACAAGACCCACACCTGCCCCCCCTGCCCAGCTCCAGAACTGCTGGGAGGGCCTTCCG
TGTTCCTGTTCCCCCCCAAGCCCAAGGACACCCTGATGATCAGCAGGACCCCCGAGGTGACCTGCGTGGT
GGTGGCCGTGTCCCACGAGGACCCAGAGGTGAAGTTCAACTGGTACGTGGACGGCGTGGAGGTGCACAAC
GCCAAGACCAAGCCCAGAGAGGAGCAGTACAACAGCACCTACAGGGTGGTGTCCGTGCTGACCGTGCTGC
ACCAGGACTGGCTGAACGGCAAAGAATACAAGTGCAAAGTCTCCAACAAGGCCCTGGCTGCCCCAATCGA
AAAGACAATCAGCAAGGCCAAGGGCCAGCCACGGGAGCCCCAGGTGTACACCCTGCCCCCCAGCCGGGAG
GAGATGACCAAGAACCAGGTGTCCCTGACCTGTCTGGTGAAGGGCTTCTACCCCAGCGATATCGCCGTGG
AGTGGGAGAGCAACGGCCAGCCCGAGAACAACTACAAGACCACCCCCCCAGTGCTGGACAGCGACGGCAG
CTTCTTCCTGTACAGCAAGCTGACCGTGGACAAGTCCAGGTGGCAGCAGGGCAACGTGTTCAGCTGCAGC
GTGATGCACGAGGCCCTGCACAACCACTACACCCAGAAGTCCCTGAGCCTGAGCCCCGGCGGCAGCGGTC
TTAATGATATTTTCGAGGCTCAGAAGATTGAGTGGCATGAACACCACCACCATCACCACTAAGGCCGGCC
TGTAGTCACTGGCACAACGCGTTACCCGGTAAGCCAATCGGGTATACACGGTCGTCATACTGCAGACAGG
GTTCTTCTACTTTGCAAGATAGTCTTGAGTAGTAAAATAAATAGATAGAGAAAATCAGCCTCGACTGTGC
CTTCTAGTTGCCAGCCATCTGTTGTTTGCCCCTCCCCCGTGCCTTCCTTGACCCTGGAAGGTGCCACTCC
CACTGTCCTTTCCTAATAAAATGAGGAAATTGCATCACAACACTCAACCCTATCTCGGTCTATTCTTTTG
ATTTATAAGGGATTTTGCCGATTTCGGCCTATTGGTTAAAAAATGAGCTGATTTAACAAAAATTTAACGC
GAATTAATTCTGTGGAATGTGTGTCAGTTAGGGTGTGGAAAGTCCCCAGGCTCCCCAGCAGGCAGAAGTA
TGCAAAGCATGCATCTCAATTAGTCAGCAACCAGGTGTGGAAAGTCCCCAGGCTCCCCAGCAGGCAGAAG
TATGCAAAGCATGCATCTCAATTAGTCAGCAACCATAGTCCCGCCCCTAACTCCGCCCATCCCGCCCCTA
ACTCCGCCCAGTTCCGCCCATTCTCCGCCCCATGGCTGACTAATTTTTTTTATTTATGCAGAGGCCGAGG
CCGCCTCTGCCTCTGAGCTATTCCAGAAGTAGTGAGGAGGCTTTTTTGGAGGCCTAGGCTTTTGCAAAAA
GCTCCCGGGAGCTTGTATATCCATTTTCGGATCTGATCAGCACGTGTTGACAATTAATCATCGGCATAGT
ATATCGGCATAGTATAATACGACAAGGTGAGGAACTAAACCATGACCGAGTACAAGCCCACGGTGCGCCT
CGCCACCCGCGACGACGTCCCCAGGGCCGTACGCACCCTCGCCGCCGCGTTCGCCGACTACCCCGCCACG
CGCCACACCGTCGATCCGGACCGCCACATCGAGCGGGTCACCGAGCTGCAAGAACTCTTCCTCACGCGCG
TCGGGCTCGACATCGGCAAGGTGTGGGTCGCGGACGACGGCGCCGCGGTGGCGGTCTGGACCACGCCGGA
GAGCGTCGAAGCGGGGGCGGTGTTCGCCGAGATCGGCCCGCGCATGGCCGAGTTGAGCGGTTCCCGGCTG
GCCGCGCAGCAACAGATGGAAGGCCTCCTGGCGCCGCACCGGCCCAAGGAGCCCGCGTGGTTCCTGGCCA
CCGTCGGCGTCTCGCCCGACCACCAGGGCAAGGGTCTGGGCAGCGCCGTCGTGCTCCCCGGAGTGGAGGC
GGCCGAGCGCGCCGGGGTGCCCGCCTTCCTGGAGACATCCGCGCCCCGCAACCTCCCCTTCTACGAGCGG
CTCGGCTTCACCGTCACCGCCGACGTCGAGGTGCCCGAAGGACCGCGCACCTGGTGCATGACCCGCAAGC
CCGGTGCCTGACACGTGCTACGAGATTTCGATTCCACCGCCGCCTTCTATGAAAGGTTGGGCTTCGGAAT
CGTTTTCCGGGACGCCGGCTGGATGATCCTCCAGCGCGGGGATCTCATGCTGGAGTTCTTCGCCCACCCC
AACTTGTTTATTGCAGCTTATAATGGTTACAAATAAAGCAATAGCATCACAAATTTCACAAATAAAGCAT
TTTTTTCACTGCATTCTAGTTGTGGTTTGTCCAAACTCATCAATGTATCTTATCATGTCTGTATACCGTC
GACCTCTAGCTAGAGCTTGGCGTAATCATGGTCATTACCAATGCTTAATCAGTGAGGCACCTATCTCAGC
GATCTGTCTATTTCGTTCATCCATAGTTGCCTGACTCCCCGTCGTGTAGATAACTACGATACGGGAGGGC
TTACCATCTGGCCCCAGCGCTGCGATGATACCGCGAGAACCACGCTCACCGGCTCCGGATTTATCAGCAA
TAAACCAGCCAGCCGGAAGGGCCGAGCGCAGAAGTGGTCCTGCAACTTTATCCGCCTCCATCCAGTCTAT
TAATTGTTGCCGGGAAGCTAGAGTAAGTAGTTCGCCAGTTAATAGTTTGCGCAACGTTGTTGCCATCGCT
ACAGGCATCGTGGTGTCACGCTCGTCGTTTGGTATGGCTTCATTCAGCTCCGGTTCCCAACGATCAAGGC
GAGTTACATGATCCCCCATGTTGTGCAAAAAAGCGGTTAGCTCCTTCGGTCCTCCGATCGTTGTCAGAAG
TAAGTTGGCCGCAGTGTTATCACTCATGGTTATGGCAGCACTGCATAATTCTCTTACTGTCATGCCATCC
GTAAGATGCTTTTCTGTGACTGGTGAGTACTCAACCAAGTCATTCTGAGAATAGTGTATGCGGCGACCGA
GTTGCTCTTGCCCGGCGTCAATACGGGATAATACCGCGCCACATAGCAGAACTTTAAAAGTGCTCATCAT
TGGAAAACGTTCTTCGGGGCGAAAACTCTCAAGGATCTTACCGCTGTTGAGATCCAGTTCGATGTAACCC
ACTCGTGCACCCAACTGATCTTCAGCATCTTTTACTTTCACCAGCGTTTCTGGGTGAGCAAAAACAGGAA
GGCAAAATGCCGCAAAAAAGGGAATAAGGGCGACACGGAAATGTTGAATACTCATATTCTTCCTT
Features (pLannotate 1.2.2; 21 found; start..end, strand, type, name):
    119..143     -  CDS            KanR (fragment): aminoglycoside phosphotransferase; aph(3')-Ia; confers resistance to kanamycin
    254..842     +  rep_origin     ori: high-copy-number ColE1/pMB1/pBR322/pUC origin of replication
   1067..1084    +  terminator     rrnB T2 terminator (fragment): transcription terminator T2 from the E. coli rrnB gene
   1109..1128    -  CDS            lacZα (fragment): LacZα fragment of β-galactosidase; lacZ fragment
   1584..1600    +  protein_bind   lac operator: The lac repressor binds to the lac operator to inhibit transcription in E. coli. This inhibition can be relieved by adding lactose or isopropyl-β-D-thiogalactopyranoside (IPTG). lac repressor encoded by lacI
   1843..2146    +  enhancer       CMV enhancer: human cytomegalovirus immediate early enhancer
   2147..2350    +  promoter       CMV promoter: human cytomegalovirus (CMV) immediate early promoter
   2486..2529    +  intron         CMV intron (fragment): modified intron A from human cytomegalovirus
   2581..2599    +  promoter       SP6 promoter: promoter for bacteriophage SP6 RNA polymerase
   2603..2640    +  CDS            IgH signal sequence (fragment): signal sequence from the mouse immunoglobulin heavy chain variable region
   2749..3777    +  CDS            HAPLN3: HPLN3_HUMAN - Also known as EXLD1. Experimental evidence at transcript level: Swiss-Prot protein existence level 2. May function in hyaluronic acid binding. From Homo sapiens (Human).
   3793..4470    +  CDS            IGHG1 (fragment): IGHG1_HUMAN - Experimental evidence at protein level: Swiss-Prot protein existence level 1. Constant region of immunoglobulin heavy chains. Immunoglobulins, also known as antibodies, are membrane-bound or secreted glycoproteins produced by B lymphocytes. In the recognition phase of humoral immunity, the membrane-bound immunoglobulins serve as receptors which, upon binding of a specific antigen, trigger the clonal expansion and differentiation of B lymphocytes into immunoglobulins- secreting plasma cells. Secreted immunoglobulins mediate the effector phase of humoral immunity, which results in
   4685..4796    +  polyA_signal   bGH poly(A) signal: bovine growth hormone polyadenylation signal
   4797..4905    +  rep_origin     f1 ori (fragment): f1 bacteriophage origin of replication; arrow indicates direction of (+) strand synthesis
   4919..5248    +  promoter       SV40 promoter: SV40 enhancer and early promoter
   5296..5343    +  promoter       EM7 promoter: synthetic bacterial promoter&nbsp
   5362..5961    +  CDS            PuroR (fragment): puromycin N-acetyltransferase; pac from Streptomyces; confers resistance to puromycin
   5971..6096    +  CDS            ble (fragment): BLE_KLEPN - Experimental evidence at protein level: Swiss-Prot protein existence level 1. Binding protein with a strong affinity to the bleomycin family of antibiotics. Binds to CL990; an antimitotic-antibiotic compound. From Klebsiella pneumoniae.
   6091..6212    +  polyA_signal   SV40 poly(A) signal: SV40 polyadenylation signal
   6265..7125    -  CDS            AmpR: β-lactamase; bla; confers resistance to ampicillin, carbenicillin, and related antibiotics
   7128..89      -  promoter       AmpR promoter (fragment) (across the origin): bla
