[The description below was written by a language model from this plasmid's Addgene catalogue record and pLannotate feature annotations shown in this document.]
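Description:
pD649-HAsp-HAPLN3-Fc(DAPA)-AviTag-6xHis is a mammalian expression plasmid built on the pD649 backbone for producing human HAPLN3 (hyaluronan and proteoglycan link protein 3, also called HPLN3 or EXLD1) as a secreted Fc fusion protein. It is propagated in E. coli as a high-copy plasmid through a ColE1/pUC-type origin and selected with ampicillin via the β-lactamase gene. The feature table also shows an SV40 early/EM7 promoter cassette driving a puromycin N-acetyltransferase sequence (annotated as a fragment) followed by an SV40 poly(A) signal, which could in principle allow puromycin selection in mammalian cells, although the record does not state that it is used this way. Short annotated fragments of KanR, lacZα, ble and the f1 origin appear to be backbone remnants.

The expression unit consists of the CMV enhancer and immediate early promoter, a fragment of CMV intron A and an SP6 promoter, the latter allowing in vitro transcription and serving as a sequencing primer site. An N-terminal signal sequence (named "HAsp" in the construct name, with a partial match to an IgH leader in the annotation) directs the product into the secretory pathway. The 1029 bp HAPLN3 insert sits between retained NotI and AscI sites and is fused in frame to a human IgG1 Fc region, then an AviTag and a 6xHis tag, with a bGH poly(A) signal terminating the transcript. The Fc carries the D265A and P329A (DAPA) mutations, which are generally used to reduce Fc effector binding. Fc mediates dimerisation and protein A/G capture, the AviTag permits site-specific BirA biotinylation, and the His tag supports metal-affinity purification. The plasmid belongs to a collection made for a human IgSF cell-surface protein interaction screen. The depositor notes that some plasmids in the collection may carry an IS4-like transposase insertion upstream of the CMV promoter.
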