Addgene plasmid #156785: pD649-HAsp-HAPLN3-Fc(DAPA)-AviTag-6xHis
Purpose: Mammalian expression of secreted protein fused to Fc(DAPA)-Avi-6xHis.
Depositing lab: Chris Garcia. Depositing organization: Stanford University. Publication: A Human IgSF Cell-Surface Interactome Reveals a Complex Network of Protein-Protein Interactions. Wojtowicz WM, Vielmetter J, Fernandes RA, Siepe DH, Eastman CL, Chisholm GB, Cox S, Klock H, Anderson PW, Rue SM, Miller JJ, Glaser SM, Bragstad ML, Vance J, Lam AW, Lesley SA, Zinn K, Garcia KC. Cell. 2020 Aug 20;182(4):1027-1043.e17. doi: 10.1016/j.cell.2020.07.025. PubMed 32822567.
Backbone
  Vector backbone: pD649
  Backbone size w/o insert (bp): 6106
  Vector type: Mammalian Expression
Growth in bacteria
  Bacterial resistance: Ampicillin, 100 μg/mL
  Growth temperature: 37°C
  Growth strain: DH5alpha
  Copy number: High Copy
Gene/Insert
  Gene/Insert name: HAPLN3 (alt name: HPLN3)
  Species: H. sapiens (human)
  Insert size (bp): 1029
  Mutation: Fc region of human IgG contains D265A and P329A mutations (DAPA)
  Entrez Gene: HAPLN3 (a.k.a. EXLD1, HsT19883)
  Promoter: CMV/SP6
  Tag / fusion protein: Fc(DAPA)-AviTag-6xHis (C terminal on backbone)
  Cloning method: Restriction Enzyme; 5′ cloning site GCGGCCGC (not destroyed); 3′ cloning site GGCGCGCC (not destroyed)
  Sequencing primers: 5′ ATTTAGGTGACACTATAG; 3′ CACGTACCAGTTGAACTTCACC
Resource information
  A portion of this plasmid was derived from a plasmid made by: synthesis by ThermoFisher
Terms and licenses: Academic/Nonprofit Terms; Industry Terms: Not Available to Industry
Depositor comments: Some plasmids in this collection may have an IS4-like element ISVsa5 family transposase upstream of the CMV promoter.
How to cite: pD649-HAsp-HAPLN3-Fc(DAPA)-AviTag-6xHis was a gift from Chris Garcia (Addgene plasmid # 156785 ; http://n2t.net/addgene:156785 ; RRID:Addgene_156785)
