>Addgene plasmid #156785 | pD649-HAsp-HAPLN3-Fc(DAPA)-AviTag-6xHis | depositor partial sequence | sequence record 302680 | insert (secreted protein)
TTGCCTTTCTACAACGGCTTCTACTACAGCAACAGCGCCAACGACCAGAACCTCGGCAATGGCCACGGCA
AGGATCTGCTGAATGGCGTGAAGCTGGTGGTGGAAACCCCTGAGGAAACCCTGTTTACCTACCAAGGCGC
CAGCGTGATCCTGCCTTGCAGATACAGATACGAGCCCGCTCTGGTGTCCCCTCGGAGAGTTAGAGTGAAG
TGGTGGAAGCTGAGCGAGAATGGCGCCCCTGAGAAAGATGTGCTGGTGGCCATCGGCCTGAGACACAGAA
GCTTTGGCGATTACCAGGGCAGAGTGCACCTGAGACAGGACAAAGAACACGACGTGTCCCTGGAAATCCA
GGACCTGAGACTGGAAGATTACGGCCGGTACAGATGCGAAGTGATCGACGGCCTGGAAGATGAGTCTGGC
CTGGTGGAACTGGAACTGAGAGGCGTGGTGTTCCCCTACCAGTCTCCTAACGGCAGATACCAGTTCAACT
TCCACGAGGGCCAGCAAGTGTGCGCTGAACAGGCTGCTGTGGTGGCCAGCTTCGAGCAGCTGTTTAGAGC
CTGGGAAGAGGGCCTCGATTGGTGTAATGCTGGATGGCTGCAGGACGCCACCGTGCAGTATCCTATCATG
CTGCCTAGACAGCCTTGTGGCGGACCTGGACTTGCTCCTGGCGTTAGATCTTACGGCCCTCGGCACAGAC
GGCTGCACAGATATGATGTGTTCTGCTTCGCCACCGCTCTGAAAGGCCGGGTGTACTATCTGGAACACCC
CGAGAAGCTGACCCTGACAGAAGCCAGAGAAGCCTGCCAAGAGGACGACGCCACAATTGCCAAAGTGGGA
CAGCTGTTCGCCGCCTGGAAGTTCCACGGACTGGATAGATGTGATGCCGGCTGGCTGGCCGATGGAAGCG
TTAGATATCCTGTGGTGCACCCTCATCCTAACTGCGGACCTCCAGAACCTGGCGTGCGGAGCTTTGGATT
TCCCGATCCTCAGAGCAGACTGTACGGCGTGTACTGCTACCGGCAGCAT
